Addgene plasmid #105375: pTEI070
Purpose: Synthetic biology
Depositing lab: Johannes Stuttmann. Depositing organization: Martin-Luther-Universitaet Halle-Wittenberg. Publication: Peripheral infrastructure vectors and an extended set of plant parts for the Modular Cloning system. Gantner J, Ordon J, Ilse T, Kretschmer C, Gruetzner R, Lofke C, Dagdas Y, Burstenbinder K, Marillonnet S, Stuttmann J. PLoS One. 2018 May 30;13(5):e0197185. doi: 10.1371/journal.pone.0197185. eCollection 2018. PubMed 29847550.
Backbone
  Vector backbone: pICH41295 (Engler et al., 2014)
  Vector type: Synthetic Biology
Growth in bacteria
  Bacterial resistance: Spectinomycin, 50 μg/mL
  Growth temperature: 37°C
  Growth strain: DH5alpha
  Copy number: High Copy
Gene/Insert
  Gene/Insert name: promotor "GC1" (At1g22690; 1000bp)
  Species: A. thaliana (mustard weed)
  Mutation: BsaI/ BpiI restriction sites removed
  Cloning method: Restriction Enzyme; 5′ cloning site BpiI (destroyed during cloning); 3′ cloning site BpiI (destroyed during cloning)
  Sequencing primers: 5′ CTTTGAGTGAGCTGATACCG; 3′ GGGTTCCGCGCACATTTC
Terms and licenses: Academic/Nonprofit Terms; Industry Terms: Not Available to Industry
How to cite: pTEI070 was a gift from Johannes Stuttmann (Addgene plasmid # 105375 ; http://n2t.net/addgene:105375 ; RRID:Addgene_105375)
