[The description below was written by a language model from this plasmid's Addgene catalogue record and pLannotate feature annotations shown in this document.]
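Description:
pTEI070 is a small (about 3.2 kb) Modular Cloning (MoClo/Golden Gate) part plasmid built in the pICH41295 backbone, a level 0 acceptor of the plant MoClo system. It is a storage and donor vector for E. coli rather than an expression construct in its own right. It replicates from a high-copy ColE1/pUC-type origin and is selected with spectinomycin through the aadA aminoglycoside adenylyltransferase gene, which sits downstream of a bla (AmpR) promoter. The short integrase, gentamicin acetyltransferase and lacI fragments picked up by the automated annotation are only tens of base pairs long. They are most likely remnants of the integron-derived resistance cassette and of backbone sequence, not functional genes.

The payload is a 1000 bp promoter fragment called "GC1", taken from the Arabidopsis thaliana locus At1g22690. Internal BsaI and BpiI recognition sites have been removed ("domesticated") so the part survives Type IIS assembly reactions intact. The fragment was inserted using BpiI, and those sites were destroyed during cloning. In the MoClo scheme, a level 0 part of this kind is normally released with BsaI, which leaves defined fusion overhangs, and is then joined with coding sequence, tag and terminator modules to form a plant transcription unit. The feature table does not annotate the promoter insert or the flanking Type IIS sites, so their exact positions and overhangs cannot be read from the record.

The plasmid belongs to an extended set of plant parts for the Modular Cloning system, and its recorded purpose is simply synthetic biology. The record says nothing about the promoter's expression pattern.
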