Features (pLannotate 1.2.2; 6 found; start..end, strand, type, name):
    470..519     +  CDS            lacI (fragment): lac repressor; lacI; The lac repressor binds to the lac operator to inhibit transcription in E. coli. This inhibition can be relieved by adding lactose or isopropyl-β-D-thiogalactopyranoside (IPTG).
   1599..1703    +  promoter       AmpR promoter: bla
   1694..1774    -  CDS            int (fragment): INT2_ECOLX - Protein inferred from homology: Swiss-Prot protein existence level 3. Putative integrase believed to be involved in the insertion of antibiotic resistance genes into plasmids and transposons. From Escherichia coli.
   1862..1918    +  CDS            GmR (fragment): gentamycin acetyltransferase; aacC1; confers resistance to gentamycin
   1925..2713    +  CDS            aadA: S3AD_ECOLX - Experimental evidence at protein level: Swiss-Prot protein existence level 1. Mediates bacterial resistance to the antibiotics streptomycin and spectinomycin. From Escherichia coli.
   2887..287     +  rep_origin     ori (across the origin): high-copy-number ColE1/pMB1/pBR322/pUC origin of replication
>Addgene plasmid #105375 | pTEI070 | addgene full sequence | sequence record 206372 | Addgene NGS Result
CGCAGCGGTCGGGCTGAACGGGGGGTTCGTGCACACAGCCCAGCTTGGAGCGAACGACCTACACCGAACT
GAGATACCTACAGCGTGAGCTATGAGAAAGCGCCACGCTTCCCGAAGGGAGAAAGGCGGACAGGTATCCG
GTAAGCGGCAGGGTCGGAACAGGAGAGCGCACGAGGGAGCTTCCAGGGGGAAACGCCTGGTATCTTTATA
GTCCTGTCGGGTTTCGCCACCTCTGACTTGAGCGTCGATTTTTGTGATGCTCGTCAGGGGGGCGGAGCCT
ATGGAAAAACGCCAGCAACGCGGCCTTTTTACGGTTCCTGGCCTTTTGCTGGCCTTTTGCTCACATGTTC
TTTCCTGCGTTATCCCCTGATTCTGTGGATAACCGTATTACCGCCTTTGAGTGAGCTGATACCGCTCGCC
GCAGCCGAACGACCGAGCGCAGCGAGTCAGTGAGCGAGGAAGCGGAAGAGCGCCCAATACGCAAACCGCC
TCTCCCCGCGCGTTGGCCGATTCATTAATCACTCTGTGGTCTCAGGAGGAATTGACGATGTAGAATTGTA
GATGATAAATTTTCTCAAATATAGATGGGCCTAATGAAGGGTGCCGCTTATTGGATCTGACCCATTTTGA
GGACATTAATATTTTCATTGGTTATAAGCCTTTTAATCAAAATTGTCATTAAATTGATGTCTCCCTCTCG
GGTCATTTTCCTTTCTCCCTCACAATTAATGTAGACTTTAGCAATTTGCACGCTGTGCTTTGTCTTTATA
TTTAGTAACACAAACATTTTGACTTGTCTTGTAGAGTTTTTCTCTTTTATTTTTCTATCCAATATGAAAA
CTAAAAGTGTTCTCGTATACATATATTAAAATTAAAGAAACCTATGAAAACACCAATACAAATGCGATAT
TGTTTTCAGTTCGACGTTTCATGTTTGTTAGAAAATTTCTAATGACGTTTGTATAAAATAGACAATTAAA
CGCCAAACACTACATCTGTGTTTTCGAACAATATTGCGTCTGCGTTTCCTTCATCTATCTCTCTCAGTGT
CACAATGTCTGAACTAAGAGACAGCTGTAAACTATCATTAAGACATAAACTACCAAAGTATCAAGCTAAT
GTAAAAATTACTCTCATTTCCACGTAACAAATTGAGTTAGCTTAAGATATTAGTGAAACTAGGTTTGAAT
TTTCTTCTTCTTCTTCCATGCATCCTCCGAAAAAAGGGAACCAATCAAAACTGTTTGCATATCAAACTCC
AACACTTTACAGCAAATGCAATCTATAATCTGTGATTTATCCAATAAAAACCTGTGATTTATGTTTGGCT
CCAGCGATGAAAGTCTATGCATGTGATCTCTATCCAACATGAGTAATTGTTCAGAAAATAAAAAGTAGCT
GAAATGTATCTATATAAAGAATCATCCACAAGTACTATTTTCACACACTACTTCAAAATCACTACTCAAG
AAAAATGTGAGACCACGAAGTGGCTCTTCAGTGGACGAAAGGGCCTCGTGATACGCCTATTTTTATAGGT
TAATGTCATGATAATAATGGTTTCTTAGACGTCAGGTGGCACTTTTCGGGGAAATGTGCGCGGAACCCCT
ATTTGTTTATTTTTCTAAATACATTCAAATATGTATCCGCTCATGAGACAATAACCCTGATAAATGCTTC
AATAATATTGAAAAAGGAAGAGTATGCGCTCACGCAACTGGTCCAGAACCTTGACCGAACGCAGCGGTGG
TAACGGCGCAGTGGCGGTTTTCATGGCTTGTTATGACTGTTTTTTTTTGGGGTACAGTCTATGCCTCGGG
CATCCAAGCAGCAAGCGCGTTACGCCGTGGGTCGATGTTTGATGTTATGGAGCAGCAACGATGTTACGCA
GCAGGGCAGTCGCCCTAAAACAAAGTTAAACATCATGAGGGAAGCGGTGATCGCCGAAGTATCGACTCAA
CTATCAGAGGTAGTTGGCGTCATCGAGCGCCATCTCGAACCGACGTTGCTGGCCGTACATTTGTACGGCT
CCGCAGTGGATGGCGGCCTGAAGCCACACAGCGATATTGATTTGCTGGTTACGGTGACCGTAAGGCTTGA
TGAAACAACGCGGCGAGCTTTGATCAACGACCTTTTGGAAACTTCGGCTTCCCCTGGAGAGAGCGAGATT
CTCCGCGCTGTAGAAGTCACCATTGTTGTGCACGACGACATCATTCCGTGGCGTTATCCAGCTAAGCGCG
AACTGCAATTTGGAGAATGGCAGCGCAATGACATTCTTGCAGGTATCTTCGAGCCAGCCACGATCGACAT
TGATCTGGCTATCTTGCTGACAAAAGCAAGAGAACATAGCGTTGCCTTGGTAGGTCCAGCGGCGGAGGAA
CTCTTTGATCCGGTTCCTGAACAGGATCTATTTGAGGCGCTAAATGAAACCTTAACGCTATGGAACTCGC
CGCCCGACTGGGCTGGCGATGAGCGAAATGTAGTGCTTACGTTGTCCCGCATTTGGTACAGCGCAGTAAC
CGGCAAAATCGCGCCGAAGGATGTCGCTGCCGACTGGGCAATGGAGCGCCTGCCGGCCCAGTATCAGCCC
GTCATACTTGAAGCTAGACAGGCTTATCTTGGACAAGAAGAAGATCGCTTGGCCTCGCGCGCAGATCAGT
TGGAAGAATTTGTCCATTACGTAAAAGGCGAGATCACCAAGGTAGTCGGCAAATAACTGTCAGACCAAGT
TTACTCATATATACTTTAGATTGATTTAAAACTTCATTTTTAATTTAAAAGGATCTAGGTGAAGATCCTT
TTTGATAATCTCATGACCAAAATCCCTTAACGTGAGTTTTCGTTCCACTGAGCGTCAGACCCCGTAGAAA
AGATCAAAGGATCTTCTTGAGATCCTTTTTTTCTGCGCGTAATCTGCTGCTTGCAAACAAAAAAACCACC
GCTACCAGCGGTGGTTTGTTTGCCGGATCAAGAGCTACCAACTCTTTTTCCGAAGGTAACTGGCTTCAGC
AGAGCGCAGATACCAAATACTGTTCTTCTAGTGTAGCCGTAGTTAGGCCACCACTTCAAGAACTCTGTAG
CACCGCCTACATACCTCGCTCTGCTAATCCTGTTACCAGTGGCTGCTGCCAGTGGCGATAAGTCGTGTCT
TACCGGGTTGGACTCAAGACGATAGTTACCGGATAAGG
